Addgene plasmid #183202: pALuWBB
Purpose: dsRed marked transgene for Crispr co-conversion with w+ gRNA and drop in cloning sites for 2 more gRNA
Depositing lab: Mitch McVey. Depositing organization: Tufts University.
Backbone
  Vector backbone: pCFD4
  Backbone manufacturer: Perrimon lab modified in our lab
  Backbone size w/o insert (bp): 5400
  Total vector size (bp): 5853
  Modifications to backbone: dsRed added as HindIII XhoI fragment linker between initial NsiI and XbaI site added
  Vector type: Insect Expression, CRISPR ; Recombines at attp landing site in fly genome
Growth in bacteria
  Bacterial resistance: Ampicillin, 100 μg/mL
  Growth temperature: 37°C
  Growth strain: DH5alpha
  Growth instructions: Growth at 37C increases yield of plasmid.
  Copy number: High Copy
Gene/Insert
  Gene/Insert name: w+ gRNA and scaffold followed by 2 gRNA with BbsI and BsaI cloning sites
  gRNA/shRNA sequence: white gene and BbsI and BsaI sites for 2 other gRNA
  Species: D. melanogaster (fly)
  Promoter: U6-3
  Cloning method: Unknown
  Sequencing primers: 5′ U6-3; 3′ M13 Rev
Terms and licenses: Academic/Nonprofit Terms; Industry Terms: Not Available to Industry
How to cite: pALuWBB was a gift from Mitch McVey (Addgene plasmid # 183202 ; http://n2t.net/addgene:183202 ; RRID:Addgene_183202)
