[The description below was written by a language model from this plasmid's Addgene catalogue record and pLannotate feature annotations shown in this document.]
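Description:
pALuWBB is a Drosophila melanogaster CRISPR guide RNA expression plasmid built on a modified pCFD4 backbone and designed for integration into the fly genome at an attP landing site. It is propagated in E. coli as a high-copy plasmid using a ColE1/pUC-type origin and ampicillin resistance. The backbone also retains an f1 origin, lacZα and lac regulatory remnants, and flanking T7 and T3 promoters. A φC31 attB site allows integrase-mediated recombination into a genomic attP docking site. Transformants are identified by a DsRed-Express reporter, added to the backbone as a restriction fragment. In the annotated sequence this reporter sits downstream of an hsp70 promoter fragment and is terminated by SV40 sequences including the poly(A) signal. Any additional enhancer elements driving it are not annotated. A single loxP site lies next to the marker cassette.

The payload is a multiplexed guide array driven by the RNA polymerase III dU6-3 promoter. The feature table shows three repeats of a tRNA followed by a Streptococcus pyogenes Cas9 gRNA scaffold. This arrangement lets endogenous tRNA processing release individual guides from a single transcript. According to the record, the first position carries a guide against the white (w+) gene, while the other two contain BbsI and BsaI sites for drop-in cloning of user-chosen spacers. A gypsy insulator lies upstream of the array and a gypsy fragment downstream, which should help shield it from position effects.

The stated use is CRISPR co-conversion. Editing at white gives a visible eye-colour readout that flags germlines or progeny with active Cas9 cutting, which enriches for events at the one or two co-targeted loci. The sequenced record is 5,858 nt, close to the catalogued size of 5,853 bp.
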