Features (pLannotate 1.2.2; 26 found; start..end, strand, type, name):
    234..822     -  rep_origin     ori: high-copy-number ColE1/pMB1/pBR322/pUC origin of replication
    993..1853    -  CDS            AmpR: β-lactamase; bla; confers resistance to ampicillin, carbenicillin, and related antibiotics
   1854..1958    -  promoter       AmpR promoter: bla
   1985..2343    +  rep_origin     f1 ori (sequence partly withheld): f1 bacteriophage origin of replication; arrow indicates direction of (+) strand synthesis
   2445..2600    -  CDS            lacZα (fragment): LacZα fragment of β-galactosidase; lacZ fragment
   2608..2626    +  promoter       T7 promoter: promoter for bacteriophage T7 RNA polymerase
   2668..2790    +  promoter       hsp70 promoter (fragment): Drosophila melanogaster hsp70Bb promoter
   2812..3486    +  CDS            DsRed-Express: DsRed-Express is a basic (constitutively fluorescent) orange fluorescent protein published in 2002, derived from Discosoma sp.. It is reported to be a rapidly-maturing tetramer with low acid sensitivity.
   3504..3587    +  CDS            large T antigen (fragment): large T antigen from SV40 (simian virus 40)
   3610..3731    +  polyA_signal   SV40 poly(A) signal: SV40 polyadenylation signal
   3738..3771    -  protein_bind   loxP: Cre-mediated recombination occurs in the 8-bp core sequence (GCATACAT). Cre recombinase
   3904..3973    +  protein_bind   attB: attB site for the φC31 integrase (Groth et al., 2000) phage φC31 integrase
   4215..4600    +  protein_bind   gypsy insulator: chromatin insulator from Drosophila Su(Hw), CP190, and Mod(mdg4)67.2
   4614..5034    +  promoter       dU6-3 promoter: RNA polymerase III promoter for Drosophila U6-3 snRNA (Port et al., 2014)
   5060..5130    +  ncRNA          tRNA: Accession: RF00005 - tRNA
   5151..5226    +  misc_RNA       gRNA scaffold: guide RNA scaffold for the Streptococcus pyogenes CRISPR/Cas9 system
   5233..5307    +  ncRNA          tRNA: Accession: RF00005 - tRNA
   5324..5399    +  misc_RNA       gRNA scaffold: guide RNA scaffold for the Streptococcus pyogenes CRISPR/Cas9 system
   5406..5476    +  ncRNA          tRNA: Accession: RF00005 - tRNA
   5497..5572    +  misc_RNA       gRNA scaffold: guide RNA scaffold for the Streptococcus pyogenes CRISPR/Cas9 system
   5581..5626    +  protein_bind   gypsy insulator (fragment): chromatin insulator from Drosophila Su(Hw), CP190, and Mod(mdg4)67.2
   5651..5669    -  promoter       T3 promoter: promoter for bacteriophage T3 RNA polymerase
   5714..5730    -  protein_bind   lac operator: The lac repressor binds to the lac operator to inhibit transcription in E. coli. This inhibition can be relieved by adding lactose or isopropyl-β-D-thiogalactopyranoside (IPTG). lac repressor encoded by lacI
   5738..5768    -  promoter       lac promoter: promoter for the E. coli lac operon
   5783..5804    -  protein_bind   CAP binding site: CAP binding activates transcription in the presence of cAMP. E. coli catabolite activator protein
   5817..51      -  CDS            lacI (fragment) (across the origin): lac repressor; lacI; The lac repressor binds to the lac operator to inhibit transcription in E. coli. This inhibition can be relieved by adding lactose or isopropyl-β-D-thiogalactopyranoside (IPTG).
>Addgene plasmid #183202 | pALuWBB | addgene full sequence | sequence record 362157 | Addgene NGS Result
CATTAATGAATCGGCCAACGCGCGGGGAGAGGCGGTTTGCGTATTGGGCGCTCTTCCGCTTCCTCGCTCA
CTGACTCGCTGCGCTCGGTCGTTCGGCTGCGGCGAGCGGTATCAGCTCACTCAAAGGCGGTAATACGGTT
ATCCACAGAATCAGGGGATAACGCAGGAAAGAACATGTGAGCAAAAGGCCAGCAAAAGGCCAGGAACCGT
AAAAAGGCCGCGTTGCTGGCGTTTTTCCATAGGCTCCGCCCCCCTGACGAGCATCACAAAAATCGACGCT
CAAGTCAGAGGTGGCGAAACCCGACAGGACTATAAAGATACCAGGCGTTTCCCCCTGGAAGCTCCCTCGT
GCGCTCTCCTGTTCCGACCCTGCCGCTTACCGGATACCTGTCCGCCTTTCTCCCTTCGGGAAGCGTGGCG
CTTTCTCATAGCTCACGCTGTAGGTATCTCAGTTCGGTGTAGGTCGTTCGCTCCAAGCTGGGCTGTGTGC
ACGAACCCCCCGTTCAGCCCGACCGCTGCGCCTTATCCGGTAACTATCGTCTTGAGTCCAACCCGGTAAG
ACACGACTTATCGCCACTGGCAGCAGCCACTGGTAACAGGATTAGCAGAGCGAGGTATGTAGGCGGTGCT
ACAGAGTTCTTGAAGTGGTGGCCTAACTACGGCTACACTAGAAGAACAGTATTTGGTATCTGCGCTCTGC
TGAAGCCAGTTACCTTCGGAAAAAGAGTTGGTAGCTCTTGATCCGGCAAACAAACCACCGCTGGTAGCGG
TGGTTTTTTTGTTTGCAAGCAGCAGATTACGCGCAGAAAAAAAGGATCTCAAGAAGATCCTTTGATCTTT
TCTACGGGGTCTGACGCTCAGTGGAACGAAAACTCACGTTAAGGGATTTTGGTCATGAGATTATCAAAAA
GGATCTTCACCTAGATCCTTTTAAATTAAAAATGAAGTTTTAAATCAATCTAAAGTATATATGAGTAAAC
TTGGTCTGACAGTTACCAATGCTTAATCAGTGAGGCACCTATCTCAGCGATCTGTCTATTTCGTTCATCC
ATAGTTGCCTGACTCCCCGTCGTGTAGATAACTACGATACGGGAGGGCTTACCATCTGGCCCCAGTGCTG
CAATGATACCGCGAGATCCACGCTCACCGGCTCCAGATTTATCAGCAATAAACCAGCCAGCCGGAAGGGC
CGAGCGCAGAAGTGGTCCTGCAACTTTATCCGCCTCCATCCAGTCTATTAATTGTTGCCGGGAAGCTAGA
GTAAGTAGTTCGCCAGTTAATAGTTTGCGCAACGTTGTTGCCATTGCTACAGGCATCGTGGTGTCACGCT
CGTCGTTTGGTATGGCTTCATTCAGCTCCGGTTCCCAACGATCAAGGCGAGTTACATGATCCCCCATGTT
GTGCAAAAAAGCGGTTAGCTCCTTCGGTCCTCCGATCGTTGTCAGAAGTAAGTTGGCCGCAGTGTTATCA
CTCATGGTTATGGCAGCACTGCATAATTCTCTTACTGTCATGCCATCCGTAAGATGCTTTTCTGTGACTG
GTGAGTACTCAACCAAGTCATTCTGAGAATAGTGTATGCGGCGACCGAGTTGCTCTTGCCCGGCGTCAAT
ACGGGATAATACCGCGCCACATAGCAGAACTTTAAAAGTGCTCATCATTGGAAAACGTTCTTCGGGGCGA
AAACTCTCAAGGATCTTACCGCTGTTGAGATCCAGTTCGATGTAACCCACTCGTGCACCCAACTGATCTT
CAGCATCTTTTACTTTCACCAGCGTTTCTGGGTGAGCAAAAACAGGAAGGCAAAATGCCGCAAAAAAGGG
AATAAGGGCGACACGGAAATGTTGAATACTCATACTCTTCCTTTTTCAATATTATTGAAGCATTTATCAG
GGTTATTGTCTCATGAGCGGATACATATTTGAATGTATTTAGAAAAATAAACAAATAGGGGTTCCGCGCA
CATTTCCCCGAAAAGTGCCACCTG
[124 nt withheld, positions 1985-2108]
C
[91 nt withheld, positions 2110-2200]
A
[49 nt withheld, positions 2202-2250]
CCTTTGACGTTGGAGTCCACGTTCTTT
[37 nt withheld, positions 2278-2314]
ACCCTATCTCGGTCTATTCTTTTGATTTATAAGGGATTTTGCCGATTTCGGCCTATTGGTTAAAAAAATG
AGCTGATTTAACAAAAATTTAACGCGAATTTTAACAAAATATTAACGCTTACAATTTCCATTCGCCATTC
AGGCTGCGCAACTGTTGGGAAGGGCGATCGGTGCGGGCCTCTTCGCTATTACGCCAGCTGGCGAAAGGGG
GATGTGCTGCAAGGCGATTAAGTTGGGTAACGCCAGGGTTTTCCCAGTCACGACGTTGTAAAACGACGGC
CAGTGAGCGCGCGTAATACGACTCACTATAGGGCGAATTGGGTACAAGCTTATCGATTTCGAACCCTCGA
CCGCCGGAGTATAAATAGAGGCGCTTCGTCTACGGAGCGACAATTCAATTCAAACAAGCAAAGTGAACAC
GTCGCTAAGCGAAAGCTAAGCAAATAAACAAGCGCAGCTGAACAAGCTAAACAATCGGCTCGAAGCCGGT
CGCCACCATGGCCTCCTCCGAGGACGTCATCAAGGAGTTCATGCGCTTCAAGGTGCGCATGGAGGGCTCC
GTGAACGGCCACGAGTTCGAGATCGAGGGCGAGGGCGAGGGCCGCCCCTACGAGGGCACCCAGACCGCCA
AGCTGAAGGTGACCAAGGGCGGCCCCCTGCCCTTCGCCTGGGACATCCTGTCCCCCCAGTTCCAGTACGG
CTCCAAGGTGTACGTGAAGCACCCCGCCGACATCCCCGACTACAAGAAGCTGTCCTTCCCCGAGGGCTTC
AAGTGGGAGCGCGTGATGAACTTCGAGGACGGCGGCGTGGTGACCGTGACCCAGGACTCCTCCCTCCAGG
ACGGCTCCTTCATCTACAAGGTGAAGTTCATCGGCGTGAACTTCCCCTCCGACGGCCCCGTAATGCAGAA
GAAAACTATGGGCTGGGAGGCGTCCACCGAGCGCCTGTACCCCCGCGACGGCGTGCTGAAGGGCGAGATC
CACAAGGCCCTGAAGCTGAAGGACGGCGGCCACTACCTGGTGGAGTTCAAGTCCATCTACATGGCCAAGA
AGCCCGTGCAGCTGCCCGGCTACTACTACGTGGACTCCAAGCTGGACATCACCTCCCACAACGAGGACTA
CACCATCGTGGAGCAGTACGAGCGCGCCGAGGGCCGCCACCACCTGTTCCTGTAGGGGCCGCGACTCTAG
ATCATAATCAGCCATACCACATTTGTAGAGGTTTTACTTGCTTTAAAAAACCTCCCACACCTCCCCCTGA
ACCTGAAACATAAAATGAATGCAATTGTTGTTGTTAACTTGTTTATTGCAGCTTATAATGGTTACAAATA
AAGCAATAGCATCACAAATTTCACAAATAAAGCATTTTTTTCACTGCATTCTAGTTGTGGTTTGTCCAAA
CTCATCAATGTATCTTAACCGGTATAACTTCGTATAATGTATGCTATACGAAGTTATAGAAGAGCACTAG
TAAAGATCTCCATGCATAAGGCGCGCCTAGGCCTTCTGCAGCTCGAGGCTGCATCCAACGCGTTGGGAGC
TCTCCGGATCAATTCGGCTTCAGGTACCGTCGACGATGTAGGTCACAGTCTCGAAGCCGCGGTGCGGGTG
CCAGGGCGTGCCCTTGGGCTCCCCGGGCGCGTACTCCACCTCACCCATCTGGTCCATCATGATGAACGGG
TCGAGGTGGCGGTAGTTGATCCCGGCGAACGCGCGGCGCACCGGGAAGCCCTCGCCCTCGAAACCGCTGG
GCGCGGTGGTCACGGTGAGCACGGGACGTGCGACGGCGTCGGCTGGTGCGGATACGCGGGGCAGCGTCAG
CGGGTTCTCGACGGTCACGGCGGGCATGTCGACAAGCCGAATTGATCCACTAGAAGGCCTAATTCGGTAC
ACTAGTTGGCCACGTAATAAGTGTGCGTTGAATTTATTCGCAAAAACATTGCATATTTTCGGCAAAGTAA
AATTTTGTTGCATACCTTATCAAAAAATAAGTGCTGCATACTTTTTAGAGAAACCAAATAATTTTTTATT
GCATACCCGTTTTTAATAAAATACATTGCATACCCTCTTTTAATAAAAAATATTGCATACTTTGACGAAA
CAAATTTTCGTTGCATACCCAATAAAAGATTATTATATTGCATACCCGTTTTTAATAAAATACATTGCAT
ACCCTCTTTTAATAAAGAATATTGCATACGTTGACGAAACAAATTTTCGTTGCATACCCAATAAAAGATT
ATTATATTGCATACCTTTTCTTGCCATACCATTTAGCCGATCAATTGAGATCTGAATTCTTTTTTGCTCA
CCTGTGATTGCTCCTACTCAAATACAAAAACATCAAATTTTCTGTCAATAAAGCATATTTATTTATATTT
ATTTTACAGGAAAGAATTCCTTTTAAAGTGTATTTTAACCTATAATGAAAAACGATTAAAAAAAATACAT
AAAATAATTCGAAAATTTTTGAATAGCCCAGGTTGATAAAAATTCATTTCATACGTTTTATAACTTATGC
CCCTAAGTATTTTTTGACCATAGTGTTTCAATTCTACATTAATTTTACAGAGTAGAATGAAACGCCACCT
ACTCAGCCAAGAGGCGAAAAGGTTAGCTCGCCAAGCAGAGAGGGCGCCAGTGCTCACTACTTTTTATAAT
TCTCAACTTCTTTTTCCAGACTCAGTTCGTATATATAGACCTATTTTCAATTTAACGTCGGGGCTTTGAG
TGTGTGTAGACATCAAGCATCGGTGGTTCAGTGGTAGAATGCTCGCCTGCCACGCGGGCGGCCCGGGTTC
GATTCCCGGCCGATGCATACCATTCCTGCTCTTTGGGTTTTAGAGCTAGAAATAGCAAGTTAAAATAAGG
CTAGTCCGTTATCAACTTGAAAAAGTGGCACCGAGTCGGTGCTAACAAAGCACCAGTGGTCTAGTGGTAG
AATAGTACCCTGCCACGGTACAGACCCGGGATCCTTCGATTCCCGGCTGGTGCAGAGACCAGTGGTCTCG
TTTTAGAGCTAGAAATAGCAAGTTAAAATAAGGCTAGTCCGTTATCAACTTGAAAAAGTGGCACCGAGTC
GGTGCTAACAAAGCACCAGTGGTCTAGTGGTAGAATAGTACCCTGCCACGGTACAGACCCGGCTTCGATT
CACGGCTGGTGCAGGTCTTCGTCGACGAAGACGTTTTAGAGCTAGAAATAGCAAGTTAAAATAAGGCTAG
TCCGTTATCAACTTGAAAAAGTGGCACCGAGTCGGTGCTCTCTAGACAATTGTGCTCGGCAACAGTATAT
TTGTGGTGTGCCAACCAACAACCTGCAGGAGCTCCAGCTTTTGTTCCCTTTAGTGAGGGTTAATTGCGCG
CTTGGCGTAATCATGGTCATAGCTGTTTCCTGTGTGAAATTGTTATCCGCTCACAATTCCACACAACATA
CGAGCCGGAAGCATAAAGTGTAAAGCCTGGGGTGCCTAATGAGTGAGCTAACTCACATTAATTGCGTTGC
GCTCACTGCCCGCTTTCCAGTCGGGAAACCTGTCGTGCCAGCTG
